>Addgene plasmid #192169 | Lenti-sgArid1a-sg3 | addgene full sequence | sequence record 375226 | Addgene NGS Result
CCCGGGGAATTCGCTAGCTAGGTCTTGAAAGGAGTGGGAATTGGCTCCGGTGCCCGTCAGTGGGCAGAGC
GCACATCGCCCACAGTCCCCGAGAAGTTGGGGGGAGGGGTCGGCAATTGATCCGGTGCCTAGAGAAGGTG
GCGCGGGGTAAACTGGGAAAGTGATGTCGTGTACTGGCTCCGCCTTTTTCCCGAGGGTGGGGGAGAACCG
TATATAAGTGCAGTAGTCGCCGTGAACGTTCTTTTTCGCAACGGGTTTGCCGCCAGAACACAGGACCGGT
TCTAGACGTACGGCCACCATGACCGAGTACAAGCCCACGGTGCGCCTCGCCACCCGCGACGACGTCCCCA
GGGCCGTACGCACCCTCGCCGCCGCGTTCGCCGACTACCCCGCCACGCGCCACACCGTCGATCCGGACCG
CCACATCGAGCGGGTCACCGAGCTGCAAGAACTCTTCCTCACGCGCGTCGGGCTCGACATCGGCAAGGTG
TGGGTCGCGGACGACGGCGCCGCCGTGGCGGTCTGGACCACGCCGGAGAGCGTCGAAGCGGGGGCGGTGT
TCGCCGAGATCGGCCCGCGCATGGCCGAGTTGAGCGGTTCCCGGCTGGCCGCGCAGCAACAGATGGAAGG
CCTCCTGGCGCCGCACCGGCCCAAGGAGCCCGCGTGGTTCCTGGCCACCGTCGGAGTCTCGCCCGACCAC
CAGGGCAAGGGTCTGGGCAGCGCCGTCGTGCTCCCCGGAGTGGAGGCGGCCGAGCGCGCCGGGGTGCCCG
CCTTCCTGGAGACCTCCGCGCCCCGCAACCTCCCCTTCTACGAGCGGCTCGGCTTCACCGTCACCGCCGA
CGTCGAGGTGCCCGAAGGACCGCGCACCTGGTGCATGACCCGCAAGCCCGGTGCCTGAACGCGTTAAGTC
GACAATCAACCTCTGGATTACAAAATTTGTGAAAGATTGACTGGTATTCTTAACTATGTTGCTCCTTTTA
CGCTATGTGGATACGCTGCTTTAATGCCTTTGTATCATGCTATTGCTTCCCGTATGGCTTTCATTTTCTC
CTCCTTGTATAAATCCTGGTTGCTGTCTCTTTATGAGGAGTTGTGGCCCGTTGTCAGGCAACGTGGCGTG
GTGTGCACTGTGTTTGCTGACGCAACCCCCACTGGTTGGGGCATTGCCACCACCTGTCAGCTCCTTTCCG
GGACTTTCGCTTTCCCCCTCCCTATTGCCACGGCGGAACTCATCGCCGCCTGCCTTGCCCGCTGCTGGAC
AGGGGCTCGGCTGTTGGGCACTGACAATTCCGTGGTGTTGTCGGGGAAATCATCGTCCTTTCCTTGGCTG
CTCGCCTGTGTTGCCACCTGGATTCTGCGCGGGACGTCCTTCTGCTACGTCCCTTCGGCCCTCAATCCAG
CGGACCTTCCTTCCCGCGGCCTGCTGCCGGCTCTGCGGCCTCTTCCGCGTCTTCGCCTTCGCCCTCAGAC
GAGTCGGATCTCCCTTTGGGCCGCCTCCCCGCGTCGACTTTAAGACCAATGACTTACAAGGCAGCTGTAG
ATCTTAGCCACTTTTTAAAAGAAAAGGGGGGACTGGAAGGGCTAATTCACTCCCAACGAAGACAAGATCT
GCTTTTTGCTTGTACTGGGTCTCTCTGGTTAGACCAGATCTGAGCCTGGGAGCTCTCTGGCTAACTAGGG
AACCCACTGCTTAAGCCTCAATAAAGCTTGCCTTGAGTGCTTCAAGTAGTGTGTGCCCGTCTGTTGTGTG
ACTCTGGTAACTAGAGATCCCTCAGACCCTTTTAGTCAGTGTGGAAAATCTCTAGCAGTACGTATAGTAG
TTCATGTCATCTTATTATTCAGTATTTATAACTTGCAAAGAAATGAATATCAGAGAGTGAGAGGAACTTG
TTTATTGCAGCTTATAATGGTTACAAATAAAGCAATAGCATCACAAATTTCACAAATAAAGCATTTTTTT
CACTGCATTCTAGTTGTGGTTTGTCCAAACTCATCAATGTATCTTATCATGTCTGGCTCTAGCTATCCCG
CCCCTAACTCCGCCCATCCCGCCCCTAACTCCGCCCAGTTCCGCCCATTCTCCGCCCCATGGCTGACTAA
TTTTTTTTATTTATGCAGAGGCCGAGGCCGCCTCGGCCTCTGAGCTATTCCAGAAGTAGTGAGGAGGCTT
TTTTGGAGGCCTAGGGACGTACCCAATTCGCCCTATAGTGAGTCGTATTACGCGCGCTCACTGGCCGTCG
TTTTACAACGTCGTGACTGGGAAAACCCTGGCGTTACCCAACTTAATCGCCTTGCAGCACATCCCCCTTT
CGCCAGCTGGCGTAATAGCGAAGAGGCCCGCACCGATCGCCCTTCCCAACAGTTGCGCAGCCTGAATGGC
GAATGGG
[124 nt withheld, positions 2388-2511]
C
[91 nt withheld, positions 2513-2603]
A
[49 nt withheld, positions 2605-2653]
CCTTTGACGTTGGAGTCCACGTTCTTT
[37 nt withheld, positions 2681-2717]
ACCCTATCTCGGTCTATTCTTTTGATTTATAAGGGATTTTGCCGATTTCGGCCTATTGGTTAAAAAATGA
GCTGATTTAACAAAAATTTAACGCGAATTTTAACAAAATATTAACGCTTACAATTTAGGTGGCACTTTTC
GGGGAAATGTGCGCGGAACCCCTATTTGTTTATTTTTCTAAATACATTCAAATATGTATCCGCTCATGAG
ACAATAACCCTGATAAATGCTTCAATAATATTGAAAAAGGAAGAGTATGAGTATTCAACATTTCCGTGTC
GCCCTTATTCCCTTTTTTGCGGCATTTTGCCTTCCTGTTTTTGCTCACCCAGAAACGCTGGTGAAAGTAA
AAGATGCTGAAGATCAGTTGGGTGCACGAGTGGGTTACATCGAACTGGATCTCAACAGCGGTAAGATCCT
TGAGAGTTTTCGCCCCGAAGAACGTTTTCCAATGATGAGCACTTTTAAAGTTCTGCTATGTGGCGCGGTA
TTATCCCGTATTGACGCCGGGCAAGAGCAACTCGGTCGCCGCATACACTATTCTCAGAATGACTTGGTTG
AGTACTCACCAGTCACAGAAAAGCATCTTACGGATGGCATGACAGTAAGAGAATTATGCAGTGCTGCCAT
AACCATGAGTGATAACACTGCGGCCAACTTACTTCTGACAACGATCGGAGGACCGAAGGAGCTAACCGCT
TTTTTGCACAACATGGGGGATCATGTAACTCGCCTTGATCGTTGGGAACCGGAGCTGAATGAAGCCATAC
CAAACGACGAGCGTGACACCACGATGCCTGTAGCAATGGCAACAACGTTGCGCAAACTATTAACTGGCGA
ACTACTTACTCTAGCTTCCCGGCAACAATTAATAGACTGGATGGAGGCGGATAAAGTTGCAGGACCACTT
CTGCGCTCGGCCCTTCCGGCTGGCTGGTTTATTGCTGATAAATCTGGAGCCGGTGAGCGTGGGTCTCGCG
GTATCATTGCAGCACTGGGGCCAGATGGTAAGCCCTCCCGTATCGTAGTTATCTACACGACGGGGAGTCA
GGCAACTATGGATGAACGAAATAGACAGATCGCTGAGATAGGTGCCTCACTGATTAAGCATTGGTAACTG
TCAGACCAAGTTTACTCATATATACTTTAGATTGATTTAAAACTTCATTTTTAATTTAAAAGGATCTAGG
TGAAGATCCTTTTTGATAATCTCATGACCAAAATCCCTTAACGTGAGTTTTCGTTCCACTGAGCGTCAGA
CCCCGTAGAAAAGATCAAAGGATCTTCTTGAGATCCTTTTTTTCTGCGCGTAATCTGCTGCTTGCAAACA
AAAAAACCACCGCTACCAGCGGTGGTTTGTTTGCCGGATCAAGAGCTACCAACTCTTTTTCCGAAGGTAA
CTGGCTTCAGCAGAGCGCAGATACCAAATACTGTTCTTCTAGTGTAGCCGTAGTTAGGCCACCACTTCAA
GAACTCTGTAGCACCGCCTACATACCTCGCTCTGCTAATCCTGTTACCAGTGGCTGCTGCCAGTGGCGAT
AAGTCGTGTCTTACCGGGTTGGACTCAAGACGATAGTTACCGGATAAGGCGCAGCGGTCGGGCTGAACGG
GGGGTTCGTGCACACAGCCCAGCTTGGAGCGAACGACCTACACCGAACTGAGATACCTACAGCGTGAGCT
ATGAGAAAGCGCCACGCTTCCCGAAGGGAGAAAGGCGGACAGGTATCCGGTAAGCGGCAGGGTCGGAACA
GGAGAGCGCACGAGGGAGCTTCCAGGGGGAAACGCCTGGTATCTTTATAGTCCTGTCGGGTTTCGCCACC
TCTGACTTGAGCGTCGATTTTTGTGATGCTCGTCAGGGGGGCGGAGCCTATGGAAAAACGCCAGCAACGC
GGCCTTTTTACGGTTCCTGGCCTTTTGCTGGCCTTTTGCTCACATGTTCTTTCCTGCGTTATCCCCTGAT
TCTGTGGATAACCGTATTACCGCCTTTGAGTGAGCTGATACCGCTCGCCGCAGCCGAACGACCGAGCGCA
GCGAGTCAGTGAGCGAGGAAGCGGAAGAGCGCCCAATACGCAAACCGCCTCTCCCCGCGCGTTGGCCGAT
TCATTAATGCAGCTGGCACGACAGGTTTCCCGACTGGAAAGCGGGCAGTGAGCGCAACGCAATTAATGTG
AGTTAGCTCACTCATTAGGCACCCCAGGCTTTACACTTTATGCTTCCGGCTCGTATGTTGTGTGGAATTG
TGAGCGGATAACAATTTCACACAGGAAACAGCTATGACCATGATTACGCCAAGCGCGCAATTAACCCTCA
CTAAAGGGAACAAAAGCTGGAGCTGCAAGCTTAATGTAGTCTTATGCAATACTCTTGTAGTCTTGCAACA
TGGTAACGATGAGTTAGCAACATGCCTTACAAGGAGAGAAAAAGCACCGTGCATGCCGATTGGTGGAAGT
AAGGTGGTACGATCGTGCCTTATTAGGAAGGCAACAGACGGGTCTGACATGGATTGGACGAACCACTGAA
TTGCCGCATTGCAGAGATATTGTATTTAAGTGCCTAGCTCGATACATAAACGGGTCTCTCTGGTTAGACC
AGATCTGAGCCTGGGAGCTCTCTGGCTAACTAGGGAACCCACTGCTTAAGCCTCAATAAAGCTTGCCTTG
AGTGCTTCAAGTAGTGTGTGCCCGTCTGTTGTGTGACTCTGGTAACTAGAGATCCCTCAGACCCTTTTAG
TCAGTGTGGAAAATCTCTAGCAGTGGCGCCCGAACAGGGACTTGAAAGCGAAAGGGAAACCAGAGGAGCT
CTCTCGACGCAGGACTCGGCTTGCTGAAGCGCGCACGGCAAGAGGCGAGGGGCGGCGACTGGTGAGTACG
CCAAAAATTTTGACTAGCGGAGGCTAGAAGGAGAGAGATGGGTGCGAGAGCGTCAGTATTAAGCGGGGGA
GAATTAGATCGCGATGGGAAAAAATTCGGTTAAGGCCAGGGGGAAAGAAAAAATATAAATTAAAACATAT
AGTATGGGCAAGCAGGGAGCTAGAACGATTCGCAGTTAATCCTGGCCTGTTAGAAACATCAGAAGGCTGT
AGACAAATACTGGGACAGCTACAACCATCCCTTCAGACAGGATCAGAAGAACTTAGATCATTATATAATA
CAGTAGCAACCCTCTATTGTGTGCATCAAAGGATAGAGATAAAAGACACCAAGGAAGCTTTAGACAAGAT
AGAGGAAGAGCAAAACAAAAGTAAGACCACCGCACAGCAAGCGGCCGCTGATCTTCAGACCTGGAGGAGG
AGATATGAGGGACAATTGGAGAAGTGAATTATATAAATATAAAGTAGTAAAAATTGAACCATTAGGAGTA
GCACCCACCAAGGCAAAGAGAAGAGTGGTGCAGAGAGAAAAAAGAGCAGTGGGAATAGGAGCTTTGTTCC
TTGGGTTCTTGGGAGCAGCAGGAAGCACTATGGGCGCAGCGTCAATGACGCTGACGGTACAGGCCAGACA
ATTATTGTCTGGTATAGTGCAGCAGCAGAACAATTTGCTGAGGGCTATTGAGGCGCAACAGCATCTGTTG
CAACTCACAGTCTGGGGCATCAAGCAGCTCCAGGCAAGAATCCTGGCTGTGGAAAGATACCTAAAGGATC
AACAGCTCCTGGGGATTTGGGGTTGCTCTGGAAAACTCATTTGCACCACTGCTGTGCCTTGGAATGCTAG
TTGGAGTAATAAATCTCTGGAACAGATTTGGAATCACACGACCTGGATGGAGTGGGACAGAGAAATTAAC
AATTACACAAGCTTAATACACTCCTTAATTGAAGAATCGCAAAACCAGCAAGAAAAGAATGAACAAGAAT
TATTGGAATTAGATAAATGGGCAAGTTTGTGGAATTGGTTTAACATAACAAATTGGCTGTGGTATATAAA
ATTATTCATAATGATAGTAGGAGGCTTGGTAGGTTTAAGAATAGTTTTTGCTGTACTTTCTATAGTGAAT
AGAGTTAGGCAGGGATATTCACCATTATCGTTTCAGACCCACCTCCCAACCCCGAGGGGACCCAGAGAGG
GCCTATTTCCCATGATTCCTTCATATTTGCATATACGATACAAGGCTGTTAGAGAGATAATTAGAATTAA
TTTGACTGTAAACACAAAGATATTAGTACAAAATACGTGACGTAGAAAGTAATAATTTCTTGGGTAGTTT
GCAGTTTTAAAATTATGTTTTAAAATGGACTATCATATGCTTACCGTAACTTGAAAGTATTTCGATTTCT
TGGCTTTATATATCTTGTGGAAAGGACGAAACACCGGACGCATGAGCCATTCTCCCGTTTTAGAGCTAGA
AATAGCAAGTTAAAATAAGGCTAGTCCGTTATCAACTTGAAAAAGTGGCACCGAGTCGGTGCTTTTTTAA
GCTTGGCGTAACTAGATCTTGAGACAAATGGCAGTATTCATCCACAATTTTAAAAGAAAAGGGGGGATTG
GGGGGTACAGTGCAGGGGAAAGAATAGTAGACATAATAGCAACAGACATACAAACTAAAGAATTACAAAA
ACAAATTACAAAAATTCAAAATTTTCGGGTTTATTACAGGGACAGCAGAGATCCACTTTGGCGCCGGCTC
GAGGGGG
Features (pLannotate 1.2.2; 28 found; start..end, strand, type, name):
     18..36      +  CDS            small t antigen (fragment): SV40 (simian virus 40) small t antigen
     62..273     +  promoter       EF-1α core promoter: core promoter for human elongation factor EF-1α
    299..898     +  CDS            PuroR (fragment): puromycin N-acetyltransferase; pac from Streptomyces; confers resistance to puromycin
    914..1502    +  misc_feature   WPRE: woodchuck hepatitis virus posttranscriptional regulatory element
   1553..1572    +  misc_feature   cPPT/CTS (fragment): central polypurine tract and central termination sequence of HIV-1
   1574..1807    +  LTR            3' LTR (ΔU3): self-inactivating 3' long terminal repeat (LTR) from HIV-1
   1885..2006    +  polyA_signal   SV40 poly(A) signal: SV40 polyadenylation signal
   2046..2181    +  rep_origin     SV40 ori: SV40 origin of replication
   2202..2220    -  promoter       T7 promoter: promoter for bacteriophage T7 RNA polymerase
   2228..2383    +  CDS            lacZα (fragment): LacZα fragment of β-galactosidase; lacZ fragment
   2388..2816    +  rep_origin     f1 ori (sequence partly withheld): f1 bacteriophage origin of replication; arrow indicates direction of (+) strand synthesis
   2869..2973    +  promoter       AmpR promoter: bla
   2974..3834    +  CDS            AmpR: β-lactamase; bla; confers resistance to ampicillin, carbenicillin, and related antibiotics
   4005..4593    +  rep_origin     ori: high-copy-number ColE1/pMB1/pBR322/pUC origin of replication
   4776..4868    +  CDS            lacI (fragment): lac repressor; lacI; The lac repressor binds to the lac operator to inhibit transcription in E. coli. This inhibition can be relieved by adding lactose or isopropyl-β-D-thiogalactopyranoside (IPTG).
   4881..4902    +  protein_bind   CAP binding site: CAP binding activates transcription in the presence of cAMP. E. coli catabolite activator protein
   4917..4947    +  promoter       lac promoter: promoter for the E. coli lac operon
   4955..4971    +  protein_bind   lac operator: The lac repressor binds to the lac operator to inhibit transcription in E. coli. This inhibition can be relieved by adding lactose or isopropyl-β-D-thiogalactopyranoside (IPTG). lac repressor encoded by lacI
   5016..5034    +  promoter       T3 promoter: promoter for bacteriophage T3 RNA polymerase
   5062..5288    +  promoter       RSV promoter: Rous sarcoma virus enhancer/promoter
   5289..5469    +  LTR            5' LTR (truncated): truncated 5' long terminal repeat (LTR) from HIV-1
   5516..5641    +  misc_feature   HIV-1 Ψ: packaging signal of human immunodeficiency virus type 1
   5625..5988    +  CDS            HIV-1 gag (fragment): gag protein from human immunodeficiency virus 1; gag
   6134..6367    +  misc_feature   RRE: The Rev response element (RRE) of HIV-1 allows for Rev-dependent mRNA export from the nucleus to the cytoplasm.
   6744..6770    +  CDS            Rev (fragment): human immunodeficiency virus 1 (HIV-1) Rev protein; rev; enhances nuclear export of unspliced and incompletely spliced viral mRNAs
   6774..7014    +  promoter       U6 promoter: RNA polymerase III promoter for human U6 snRNA
   7044..7119    +  misc_RNA       gRNA scaffold: guide RNA scaffold for the Streptococcus pyogenes CRISPR/Cas9 system
   7175..7292    +  misc_feature   cPPT/CTS: central polypurine tract and central termination sequence of HIV-1
