[The description below was written by a language model from this plasmid's Addgene catalogue record and pLannotate feature annotations shown in this document.]
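Description:
Lenti-sgArid1a-sg3 is a lentiviral single-guide RNA expression plasmid built on a pLKO backbone. It is propagated in E. coli at high copy from a ColE1/pUC-type origin under ampicillin selection (AmpR), and also carries an f1 origin and leftover cloning-vector elements (lac promoter/operator, lacZα fragment, T3 and T7 promoters). The viral portion follows a third-generation, self-inactivating design. An RSV promoter fused to a truncated HIV-1 5' LTR drives genomic RNA production in packaging cells. It is followed by the Ψ packaging signal with a partial gag sequence, the Rev response element for nuclear export, a cPPT/CTS element, and a ΔU3 3' LTR that disables LTR promoter activity after integration. An SV40 poly(A) signal and SV40 origin lie downstream of the 3' LTR.

Between the LTRs are two expression units. A human U6 RNA polymerase III promoter sits upstream of a Streptococcus pyogenes Cas9 guide RNA scaffold, with a short gap between them where a spacer would lie. An EF-1α core promoter drives a puromycin N-acetyltransferase gene for selecting transduced mammalian cells, followed by a WPRE to enhance transcript expression. No Cas9 coding sequence is annotated, so the nuclease would have to be supplied separately.

The catalogue entry lists the plasmid as an empty backbone with no insert, but the name implies a third guide targeting Arid1a. The record does not annotate the spacer or state its target species. The associated publication concerns CRISPR mutagenic screening for modulators of immune checkpoint blockade, which suggests use in single-gene knockout work in that context.
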