Addgene plasmid #192169: Lenti-sgArid1a-sg3
Purpose: (Empty Backbone) Lenti-sgArid1a-sg3
Depositing lab: Sidi Chen. Depositing organization: Yale University. Publication: CRISPR-GEMM Pooled Mutagenic Screening Identifies KMT2D as a Major Modulator of Immune Checkpoint Blockade. Wang G, Chow RD, Zhu L, Bai Z, Ye L, Zhang F, Renauer PA, Dong MB, Dai X, Zhang X, Du Y, Cheng Y, Niu L, Chu Z, Kim K, Liao C, Clark P, Errami Y, Chen S. Cancer Discov. 2020 Dec;10(12):1912-1933. doi: 10.1158/2159-8290.CD-19-1448. Epub 2020 Sep 4. PubMed 32887696.
Backbone
  Vector backbone: pLKO
  Vector type: Lentiviral
Growth in bacteria
  Bacterial resistance: Ampicillin, 100 μg/mL
  Growth temperature: 37°C
  Growth strain: NEB Stable
  Copy number: High Copy
Gene/Insert
  Gene/Insert name: None
  Mutation: NA
Terms and licenses: Academic/Nonprofit Terms; Industry Terms: Not Available to Industry
How to cite: Lenti-sgArid1a-sg3 was a gift from Sidi Chen (Addgene plasmid # 192169 ; http://n2t.net/addgene:192169 ; RRID:Addgene_192169)
